Addgene plasmid #161663: IDG_KCNK7_OE_1
Purpose: Overexpresses KCNK7
Depositing lab: Mike McManus. Depositing organization: University of California, San Francisco (UCSF).
Backbone
  Vector backbone: pLX304
  Vector type: Mammalian Expression
  Selectable markers: Blasticidin
Growth in bacteria
  Bacterial resistance: Ampicillin, 100 μg/mL
  Growth temperature: 30°C
  Growth strain: NEB Stable
  Copy number: Low Copy
Gene/Insert
  Gene/Insert name: KCNK7
  Species: H. sapiens (human)
  Entrez Gene: KCNK7 (a.k.a. K2p7.1, TWIK3)
  Tag / fusion protein: V5 (C terminal on backbone)
  Cloning method: Gateway Cloning
Terms and licenses: Academic/Nonprofit Terms; Industry Terms: Not Available to Industry
How to cite: IDG_KCNK7_OE_1 was a gift from Mike McManus (Addgene plasmid # 161663 ; http://n2t.net/addgene:161663 ; RRID:Addgene_161663)
