[The description below was written by a language model from this plasmid's Addgene catalogue record and pLannotate feature annotations shown in this document.]
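Description:
IDG_KCNK7_OE_1 is a mammalian overexpression plasmid for human KCNK7 (also known as K2p7.1 or TWIK3), built in the pLX304 backbone by Gateway cloning. Although catalogued simply as a mammalian expression vector, its feature table shows the architecture of a third-generation, self-inactivating HIV-1 lentiviral transfer vector. An RSV promoter drives a truncated 5' LTR, followed by the Ψ packaging signal with a gag fragment, the Rev response element and a cPPT/CTS, and the unit ends in a ΔU3 3' LTR. These elements allow the genomic RNA to be packaged when helper functions are supplied in trans. After integration, the deleted U3 region leaves the LTRs transcriptionally silent, so expression depends on the internal promoters.

Two internal cassettes sit between the LTRs. A human PGK promoter drives blasticidin S deaminase, which permits blasticidin selection of transduced or transfected cells. Downstream, the CMV immediate-early enhancer and promoter drive the KCNK7 open reading frame, which is flanked by attB1 and attB2 sites left by the Gateway reaction. A backbone-encoded V5 epitope follows attB2 as a C-terminal tag for detecting the protein, and a WPRE after it enhances transcript expression. The annotation software labels the KCNK7 coding sequence as a fragment relative to its reference protein; the record does not say whether this reflects an isoform or a truncation.

In bacteria the plasmid carries a ColE1/pUC-type origin and ampicillin resistance (the record lists it as low copy), along with an f1 origin, an SV40 origin and poly(A) signal, and residual lac-region and T7/T3 promoter sequences. The stated purpose is KCNK7 overexpression.
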