Features (pLannotate 1.2.2; 32 found; start..end, strand, type, name):
      1..304     +  enhancer       CMV enhancer: human cytomegalovirus immediate early enhancer
    305..508     +  promoter       CMV promoter: human cytomegalovirus (CMV) immediate early promoter
    532..552     +  protein_bind   attB1: mutant version of attB; core recombination site for the Gateway® BP reaction BP Clonase™
    558..1277    +  CDS            KCNK7 (fragment): KCNK7_HUMAN - Experimental evidence at protein level: Swiss-Prot protein existence level 1. Probable potassium channel subunit. No channel activity observed in vitro as protein remains in the endoplasmic reticulum. May need to associate with an as yet unknown partner in order to reach the plasma membrane. From Homo sapiens (Human).
   1315..1335    -  protein_bind   attB2: mutant version of attB; core recombination site for the Gateway® BP reaction BP Clonase™
   1338..1379    +  CDS            V5 tag: epitope tag from simian virus 5
   1421..2009    +  misc_feature   WPRE: woodchuck hepatitis virus posttranscriptional regulatory element
   2060..2079    +  misc_feature   cPPT/CTS (fragment): central polypurine tract and central termination sequence of HIV-1
   2081..2314    +  LTR            3' LTR (ΔU3): self-inactivating 3' long terminal repeat (LTR) from HIV-1
   2392..2513    +  polyA_signal   SV40 poly(A) signal: SV40 polyadenylation signal
   2553..2688    +  rep_origin     SV40 ori: SV40 origin of replication
   2709..2727    -  promoter       T7 promoter: promoter for bacteriophage T7 RNA polymerase
   2735..2890    +  CDS            lacZα (fragment): LacZα fragment of β-galactosidase; lacZ fragment
   2895..3323    +  rep_origin     f1 ori (sequence partly withheld): f1 bacteriophage origin of replication; arrow indicates direction of (+) strand synthesis
   3376..3480    +  promoter       AmpR promoter: bla
   3481..4341    +  CDS            AmpR: β-lactamase; bla; confers resistance to ampicillin, carbenicillin, and related antibiotics
   4512..5100    +  rep_origin     ori: high-copy-number ColE1/pMB1/pBR322/pUC origin of replication
   5283..5375    +  CDS            lacI (fragment): lac repressor; lacI; The lac repressor binds to the lac operator to inhibit transcription in E. coli. This inhibition can be relieved by adding lactose or isopropyl-β-D-thiogalactopyranoside (IPTG).
   5388..5409    +  protein_bind   CAP binding site: CAP binding activates transcription in the presence of cAMP. E. coli catabolite activator protein
   5424..5454    +  promoter       lac promoter: promoter for the E. coli lac operon
   5462..5478    +  protein_bind   lac operator: The lac repressor binds to the lac operator to inhibit transcription in E. coli. This inhibition can be relieved by adding lactose or isopropyl-β-D-thiogalactopyranoside (IPTG). lac repressor encoded by lacI
   5523..5541    +  promoter       T3 promoter: promoter for bacteriophage T3 RNA polymerase
   5569..5795    +  promoter       RSV promoter: Rous sarcoma virus enhancer/promoter
   5796..5976    +  LTR            5' LTR (truncated): truncated 5' long terminal repeat (LTR) from HIV-1
   6023..6148    +  misc_feature   HIV-1 Ψ: packaging signal of human immunodeficiency virus type 1
   6132..6495    +  CDS            HIV-1 gag (fragment): gag protein from human immunodeficiency virus 1; gag
   6641..6874    +  misc_feature   RRE: The Rev response element (RRE) of HIV-1 allows for Rev-dependent mRNA export from the nucleus to the cytoplasm.
   7251..7277    +  CDS            Rev (fragment): human immunodeficiency virus 1 (HIV-1) Rev protein; rev; enhances nuclear export of unspliced and incompletely spliced viral mRNAs
   7278..7778    +  promoter       hPGK promoter: human phosphoglycerate kinase 1 promoter
   7790..8185    +  CDS            BSD: blasticidin S deaminase; Aspergillus terreus BSD; confers resistance to blasticidin
   8245..8362    +  misc_feature   cPPT/CTS: central polypurine tract and central termination sequence of HIV-1
   8421..8478    +  enhancer       CMV enhancer (fragment): human cytomegalovirus immediate early enhancer
>Addgene plasmid #161663 | IDG_KCNK7_OE_1 | addgene full sequence | sequence record 319647 | Addgene NGS Result
CGTTACATAACTTACGGTAAATGGCCCGCCTGGCTGACCGCCCAACGACCCCCGCCCATTGACGTCAATA
ATGACGTATGTTCCCATAGTAACGCCAATAGGGACTTTCCATTGACGTCAATGGGTGGAGTATTTACGGT
AAACTGCCCACTTGGCAGTACATCAAGTGTATCATATGCCAAGTACGCCCCCTATTGACGTCAATGACGG
TAAATGGCCCGCCTGGCATTATGCCCAGTACATGACCTTATGGGACTTTCCTACTTGGCAGTACATCTAC
GTATTAGTCATCGCTATTACCATGGTGATGCGGTTTTGGCAGTACATCAATGGGCGTGGATAGCGGTTTG
ACTCACGGGGATTTCCAAGTCTCCACCCCATTGACGTCAATGGGAGTTTGTTTTGGCACCAAAATCAACG
GGACTTTCCAAAATGTCGTAACAACTCCGCCCCATTGACGCAAATGGGCGGTAGGCGTGTACGGTGGGAG
GTCTATATAAGCAGAGCTCTCTGGCTAACTGTCGGGATCAACAAGTTTGTACAAAAAAGCAGGCACCATG
GGGGGTCTAAGGCCCTGGTCCCGATACGGGCTCCTGGTTGTGGCCCACTTGCTGGCCCTGGGGCTTGGGG
CTGTGGTGTTCCAGGCCCTGGAGGGGCCTCCTGCATGCAGGCTTCAGGCTGAGCTCAGGGCAGAGCTGGC
AGCCTTCCAGGCAGAGCATAGGGCCTGCCTGCCACCCGGAGCTCTGGAAGAGCTGCTGGGCACTGCCCTG
GCCACCCAGGCCCATGGGGTCTCCACCCTGGGCAACAGCTCAGAGGGCAGGACCTGGGACCTTCCCTCAG
CCCTGCTCTTCGCTGCCAGCATCCTCACCACCACAGGTTATGGCCACATGGCCCCACTATCGCCAGGCGG
AAAGGCCTTCTGCATGGTCTATGCAGCCCTGGGGCTGCCAGCCTCCTTAGCTCTCGTGGCCACCCTGCGC
CATTGCCTGCTGCCTGTGCTCAGCCGCCCACGTGCCTGGGTAGCGGTCCACTGGCAGCTGTCACCGGCCA
GGGCTGCGCTGCTGCAGGCAGTTGCACTGGGACTGCTGGTGGCCAGCAGCTTTGTGCTGCTGCCAGCGCT
GGTGCTGTGGGGCCTTCAGGGCGACTGCAGCCTGCTGGGGGCCGTCTACTTCTGCTTCAGCTCGCTCAGC
ACCATTGGCCTGGAGGACTTGCTGCCCGGCCGCGGCCGCAGCCTGCACCCCGTGATTTACCACCTGGGCC
AGCTCGCACTTCTTGGTGGAGGGACCTCACTCCAGGGCACGGCGTGGGAGGGGACAGCTTTCTTGTACAA
AGTGGTTGGTAAGCCTATCCCTAACCCTCTCCTCGGTCTCGATTCTACGTAGTAATGAGCTAGCGCTAAC
CGGTGGCGCGTTAAGTCGACAATCAACCTCTGGATTACAAAATTTGTGAAAGATTGACTGGTATTCTTAA
CTATGTTGCTCCTTTTACGCTATGTGGATACGCTGCTTTAATGCCTTTGTATCATGCTATTGCTTCCCGT
ATGGCTTTCATTTTCTCCTCCTTGTATAAATCCTGGTTGCTGTCTCTTTATGAGGAGTTGTGGCCCGTTG
TCAGGCAACGTGGCGTGGTGTGCACTGTGTTTGCTGACGCAACCCCCACTGGTTGGGGCATTGCCACCAC
CTGTCAGCTCCTTTCCGGGACTTTCGCTTTCCCCCTCCCTATTGCCACGGCGGAACTCATCGCCGCCTGC
CTTGCCCGCTGCTGGACAGGGGCTCGGCTGTTGGGCACTGACAATTCCGTGGTGTTGTCGGGGAAATCAT
CGTCCTTTCCTTGGCTGCTCGCCTGTGTTGCCACCTGGATTCTGCGCGGGACGTCCTTCTGCTACGTCCC
TTCGGCCCTCAATCCAGCGGACCTTCCTTCCCGCGGCCTGCTGCCGGCTCTGCGGCCTCTTCCGCGTCTT
CGCCTTCGCCCTCAGACGAGTCGGATCTCCCTTTGGGCCGCCTCCCCGCGTCGACTTTAAGACCAATGAC
TTACAAGGCAGCTGTAGATCTTAGCCACTTTTTAAAAGAAAAGGGGGGACTGGAAGGGCTAATTCACTCC
CAACGAAGACAAGATCTGCTTTTTGCTTGTACTGGGTCTCTCTGGTTAGACCAGATCTGAGCCTGGGAGC
TCTCTGGCTAACTAGGGAACCCACTGCTTAAGCCTCAATAAAGCTTGCCTTGAGTGCTTCAAGTAGTGTG
TGCCCGTCTGTTGTGTGACTCTGGTAACTAGAGATCCCTCAGACCCTTTTAGTCAGTGTGGAAAATCTCT
AGCAGTACGTATAGTAGTTCATGTCATCTTATTATTCAGTATTTATAACTTGCAAAGAAATGAATATCAG
AGAGTGAGAGGAACTTGTTTATTGCAGCTTATAATGGTTACAAATAAAGCAATAGCATCACAAATTTCAC
AAATAAAGCATTTTTTTCACTGCATTCTAGTTGTGGTTTGTCCAAACTCATCAATGTATCTTATCATGTC
TGGCTCTAGCTATCCCGCCCCTAACTCCGCCCATCCCGCCCCTAACTCCGCCCAGTTCCGCCCATTCTCC
GCCCCATGGCTGACTAATTTTTTTTATTTATGCAGAGGCCGAGGCCGCCTCGGCCTCTGAGCTATTCCAG
AAGTAGTGAGGAGGCTTTTTTGGAGGCCTAGGGACGTACCCAATTCGCCCTATAGTGAGTCGTATTACGC
GCGCTCACTGGCCGTCGTTTTACAACGTCGTGACTGGGAAAACCCTGGCGTTACCCAACTTAATCGCCTT
GCAGCACATCCCCCTTTCGCCAGCTGGCGTAATAGCGAAGAGGCCCGCACCGATCGCCCTTCCCAACAGT
TGCGCAGCCTGAATGGCGAATGGG
[124 nt withheld, positions 2895-3018]
C
[91 nt withheld, positions 3020-3110]
A
[49 nt withheld, positions 3112-3160]
CCTTTGACGTTGGAGTCCACGTTCTTT
[37 nt withheld, positions 3188-3224]
ACCCTATCTCGGTCTATTCTTTTGATTTATAAGGGATTTTGCCGATTTCGGCCTATTGGTTAAAAAATGA
GCTGATTTAACAAAAATTTAACGCGAATTTTAACAAAATATTAACGCTTACAATTTAGGTGGCACTTTTC
GGGGAAATGTGCGCGGAACCCCTATTTGTTTATTTTTCTAAATACATTCAAATATGTATCCGCTCATGAG
ACAATAACCCTGATAAATGCTTCAATAATATTGAAAAAGGAAGAGTATGAGTATTCAACATTTCCGTGTC
GCCCTTATTCCCTTTTTTGCGGCATTTTGCCTTCCTGTTTTTGCTCACCCAGAAACGCTGGTGAAAGTAA
AAGATGCTGAAGATCAGTTGGGTGCACGAGTGGGTTACATCGAACTGGATCTCAACAGCGGTAAGATCCT
TGAGAGTTTTCGCCCCGAAGAACGTTTTCCAATGATGAGCACTTTTAAAGTTCTGCTATGTGGCGCGGTA
TTATCCCGTATTGACGCCGGGCAAGAGCAACTCGGTCGCCGCATACACTATTCTCAGAATGACTTGGTTG
AGTACTCACCAGTCACAGAAAAGCATCTTACGGATGGCATGACAGTAAGAGAATTATGCAGTGCTGCCAT
AACCATGAGTGATAACACTGCGGCCAACTTACTTCTGACAACGATCGGAGGACCGAAGGAGCTAACCGCT
TTTTTGCACAACATGGGGGATCATGTAACTCGCCTTGATCGTTGGGAACCGGAGCTGAATGAAGCCATAC
CAAACGACGAGCGTGACACCACGATGCCTGTAGCAATGGCAACAACGTTGCGCAAACTATTAACTGGCGA
ACTACTTACTCTAGCTTCCCGGCAACAATTAATAGACTGGATGGAGGCGGATAAAGTTGCAGGACCACTT
CTGCGCTCGGCCCTTCCGGCTGGCTGGTTTATTGCTGATAAATCTGGAGCCGGTGAGCGTGGGTCTCGCG
GTATCATTGCAGCACTGGGGCCAGATGGTAAGCCCTCCCGTATCGTAGTTATCTACACGACGGGGAGTCA
GGCAACTATGGATGAACGAAATAGACAGATCGCTGAGATAGGTGCCTCACTGATTAAGCATTGGTAACTG
TCAGACCAAGTTTACTCATATATACTTTAGATTGATTTAAAACTTCATTTTTAATTTAAAAGGATCTAGG
TGAAGATCCTTTTTGATAATCTCATGACCAAAATCCCTTAACGTGAGTTTTCGTTCCACTGAGCGTCAGA
CCCCGTAGAAAAGATCAAAGGATCTTCTTGAGATCCTTTTTTTCTGCGCGTAATCTGCTGCTTGCAAACA
AAAAAACCACCGCTACCAGCGGTGGTTTGTTTGCCGGATCAAGAGCTACCAACTCTTTTTCCGAAGGTAA
CTGGCTTCAGCAGAGCGCAGATACCAAATACTGTTCTTCTAGTGTAGCCGTAGTTAGGCCACCACTTCAA
GAACTCTGTAGCACCGCCTACATACCTCGCTCTGCTAATCCTGTTACCAGTGGCTGCTGCCAGTGGCGAT
AAGTCGTGTCTTACCGGGTTGGACTCAAGACGATAGTTACCGGATAAGGCGCAGCGGTCGGGCTGAACGG
GGGGTTCGTGCACACAGCCCAGCTTGGAGCGAACGACCTACACCGAACTGAGATACCTACAGCGTGAGCT
ATGAGAAAGCGCCACGCTTCCCGAAGGGAGAAAGGCGGACAGGTATCCGGTAAGCGGCAGGGTCGGAACA
GGAGAGCGCACGAGGGAGCTTCCAGGGGGAAACGCCTGGTATCTTTATAGTCCTGTCGGGTTTCGCCACC
TCTGACTTGAGCGTCGATTTTTGTGATGCTCGTCAGGGGGGCGGAGCCTATGGAAAAACGCCAGCAACGC
GGCCTTTTTACGGTTCCTGGCCTTTTGCTGGCCTTTTGCTCACATGTTCTTTCCTGCGTTATCCCCTGAT
TCTGTGGATAACCGTATTACCGCCTTTGAGTGAGCTGATACCGCTCGCCGCAGCCGAACGACCGAGCGCA
GCGAGTCAGTGAGCGAGGAAGCGGAAGAGCGCCCAATACGCAAACCGCCTCTCCCCGCGCGTTGGCCGAT
TCATTAATGCAGCTGGCACGACAGGTTTCCCGACTGGAAAGCGGGCAGTGAGCGCAACGCAATTAATGTG
AGTTAGCTCACTCATTAGGCACCCCAGGCTTTACACTTTATGCTTCCGGCTCGTATGTTGTGTGGAATTG
TGAGCGGATAACAATTTCACACAGGAAACAGCTATGACCATGATTACGCCAAGCGCGCAATTAACCCTCA
CTAAAGGGAACAAAAGCTGGAGCTGCAAGCTTAATGTAGTCTTATGCAATACTCTTGTAGTCTTGCAACA
TGGTAACGATGAGTTAGCAACATGCCTTACAAGGAGAGAAAAAGCACCGTGCATGCCGATTGGTGGAAGT
AAGGTGGTACGATCGTGCCTTATTAGGAAGGCAACAGACGGGTCTGACATGGATTGGACGAACCACTGAA
TTGCCGCATTGCAGAGATATTGTATTTAAGTGCCTAGCTCGATACATAAACGGGTCTCTCTGGTTAGACC
AGATCTGAGCCTGGGAGCTCTCTGGCTAACTAGGGAACCCACTGCTTAAGCCTCAATAAAGCTTGCCTTG
AGTGCTTCAAGTAGTGTGTGCCCGTCTGTTGTGTGACTCTGGTAACTAGAGATCCCTCAGACCCTTTTAG
TCAGTGTGGAAAATCTCTAGCAGTGGCGCCCGAACAGGGACTTGAAAGCGAAAGGGAAACCAGAGGAGCT
CTCTCGACGCAGGACTCGGCTTGCTGAAGCGCGCACGGCAAGAGGCGAGGGGCGGCGACTGGTGAGTACG
CCAAAAATTTTGACTAGCGGAGGCTAGAAGGAGAGAGATGGGTGCGAGAGCGTCAGTATTAAGCGGGGGA
GAATTAGATCGCGATGGGAAAAAATTCGGTTAAGGCCAGGGGGAAAGAAAAAATATAAATTAAAACATAT
AGTATGGGCAAGCAGGGAGCTAGAACGATTCGCAGTTAATCCTGGCCTGTTAGAAACATCAGAAGGCTGT
AGACAAATACTGGGACAGCTACAACCATCCCTTCAGACAGGATCAGAAGAACTTAGATCATTATATAATA
CAGTAGCAACCCTCTATTGTGTGCATCAAAGGATAGAGATAAAAGACACCAAGGAAGCTTTAGACAAGAT
AGAGGAAGAGCAAAACAAAAGTAAGACCACCGCACAGCAAGCGGCCGCTGATCTTCAGACCTGGAGGAGG
AGATATGAGGGACAATTGGAGAAGTGAATTATATAAATATAAAGTAGTAAAAATTGAACCATTAGGAGTA
GCACCCACCAAGGCAAAGAGAAGAGTGGTGCAGAGAGAAAAAAGAGCAGTGGGAATAGGAGCTTTGTTCC
TTGGGTTCTTGGGAGCAGCAGGAAGCACTATGGGCGCAGCGTCAATGACGCTGACGGTACAGGCCAGACA
ATTATTGTCTGGTATAGTGCAGCAGCAGAACAATTTGCTGAGGGCTATTGAGGCGCAACAGCATCTGTTG
CAACTCACAGTCTGGGGCATCAAGCAGCTCCAGGCAAGAATCCTGGCTGTGGAAAGATACCTAAAGGATC
AACAGCTCCTGGGGATTTGGGGTTGCTCTGGAAAACTCATTTGCACCACTGCTGTGCCTTGGAATGCTAG
TTGGAGTAATAAATCTCTGGAACAGATTTGGAATCACACGACCTGGATGGAGTGGGACAGAGAAATTAAC
AATTACACAAGCTTAATACACTCCTTAATTGAAGAATCGCAAAACCAGCAAGAAAAGAATGAACAAGAAT
TATTGGAATTAGATAAATGGGCAAGTTTGTGGAATTGGTTTAACATAACAAATTGGCTGTGGTATATAAA
ATTATTCATAATGATAGTAGGAGGCTTGGTAGGTTTAAGAATAGTTTTTGCTGTACTTTCTATAGTGAAT
AGAGTTAGGCAGGGATATTCACCATTATCGTTTCAGACCCACCTCCCAACCCCGAGGGGACCCTTGCGCC
TTTTCCAAGGCAGCCCTGGGTTTGCGCAGGGACGCGGCTGCTCTGGGCGTGGTTCCGGGAAACGCAGCGG
CGCCGACCCTGGGTCTCGCACATTCTTCACGTCCGTTCGCAGCGTCACCCGGATCTTCGCCGCTACCCTT
GTGGGCCCCCCGGCGACGCTTCCTGCTCCGCCCCTAAGTCGGGAAGGTTCCTTGCGGTTCGCGGCGTGCC
GGACGTGACAAACGGAAGCCGCACGTCTCACTAGTACCCTCGCAGACGGACAGCGCCAGGGAGCAATGGC
AGCGCGCCGACCGCGATGGGCTGTGGCCAATAGCGGCTGCTCAGCAGGGCGCGCCGAGAGCAGCGGCCGG
GAAGGGGCGGTGCGGGAGGCGGGGTGTGGGGCGGTAGTGTGGGCCCTGTTCCTGCCCGCGCGGTGTTCCG
CATTCTGCAAGCCTCCGGAGCGCACGTCGGCAGTCGGCTCCCTCGTTGACCGAATCACCGACCTCTCTCC
CCAGGGGGTACCACCATGGCCAAGCCTTTGTCTCAAGAAGAATCCACCCTCATTGAAAGAGCAACGGCTA
CAATCAACAGCATCCCCATCTCTGAAGACTACAGCGTCGCCAGCGCAGCTCTCTCTAGCGACGGCCGCAT
CTTCACTGGTGTCAATGTATATCATTTTACTGGGGGACCTTGTGCAGAACTCGTGGTGCTGGGCACTGCT
GCTGCTGCGGCAGCTGGCAACCTGACTTGTATCGTCGCGATCGGAAATGAGAACAGGGGCATCTTGAGCC
CCTGCGGACGGTGCCGACAGGTGCTTCTCGATCTGCATCCTGGGATCAAAGCCATAGTGAAGGACAGTGA
TGGACAGCCGACGGCAGTTGGGATTCGTGAATTGCTGCCCTCTGGTTATGTGTGGGAGGGCCTGCAGCTG
CAGTAGTAAGAATTCTAGATCTTGAGACAAATGGCAGTATTCATCCACAATTTTAAAAGAAAAGGGGGGA
TTGGGGGGTACAGTGCAGGGGAAAGAATAGTAGACATAATAGCAACAGACATACAAACTAAAGAATTACA
AAAACAAATTACAAAAATTCAAAATTTTCGGGTTTATTACAGGGACAGCAGAGATCCACTTTGGCGCCGG
CTCGAGGGGGCCCGGGGTTATTAATAGTAATCAATTACGGGGTCATTAGTTCATAGCCCATATATGGAGT
TCCG
