>Addgene plasmid #161663 | IDG_KCNK7_OE_1 | depositor partial sequence | sequence record 313362 | Partial Sequence
ATGGGGGGTCTAAGGCCCTGGTCCCGATACGGGCTCCTGGTTGTGGCCCACTTGCTGGCCCTGGGGCTTG
GGGCTGTGGTGTTCCAGGCCCTGGAGGGGCCTCCTGCATGCAGGCTTCAGGCTGAGCTCAGGGCAGAGCT
GGCAGCCTTCCAGGCAGAGCATAGGGCCTGCCTGCCACCCGGAGCTCTGGAAGAGCTGCTGGGCACTGCC
CTGGCCACCCAGGCCCATGGGGTCTCCACCCTGGGCAACAGCTCAGAGGGCAGGACCTGGGACCTTCCCT
CAGCCCTGCTCTTCGCTGCCAGCATCCTCACCACCACAGGTTATGGCCACATGGCCCCACTATCGCCAGG
CGGAAAGGCCTTCTGCATGGTCTATGCAGCCCTGGGGCTGCCAGCCTCCTTAGCTCTCGTGGCCACCCTG
CGCCATTGCCTGCTGCCTGTGCTCAGCCGCCCACGTGCCTGGGTAGCGGTCCACTGGCAGCTGTCACCGG
CCAGGGCTGCGCTGCTGCAGGCAGTTGCACTGGGACTGCTGGTGGCCAGCAGCTTTGTGCTGCTGCCAGC
GCTGGTGCTGTGGGGCCTTCAGGGCGACTGCAGCCTGCTGGGGGCCGTCTACTTCTGCTTCAGCTCGCTC
AGCACCATTGGCCTGGAGGACTTGCTGCCCGGCCGCGGCCGCAGCCTGCACCCCGTGATTTACCACCTGG
GCCAGCTCGCACTTCTTGGTGGAGGGACCTCACTCCAGGGCACGGCGTGGGAGGGGACAGCTTTCTTGTA
CAAAGTGGTTGGTAAGCCTATCCCTAACCCTCTCCTCGGTCTCGATTCTACGTAG
